Addgene plasmid #101811: pCRRNA-G14-R11
Purpose: Repress mCherry and GFP independently, with different strengths
Depositing lab: David Bikard & Sven van Teeffelen. Depositing organization: Institut Pasteur. Publication: Tuning dCas9's ability to block transcription enables robust, noiseless knockdown of bacterial genes. Vigouroux A, Oldewurtel E, Cui L, Bikard D, van Teeffelen S. Mol Syst Biol. 2018 Mar 8;14(3):e7899. PubMed 29519933.
Backbone
  Vector backbone: pCRRNAcos
  Backbone size w/o insert (bp): 2870
  Vector type: CRISPR, Synthetic Biology
Growth in bacteria
  Bacterial resistance: Kanamycin, 50 μg/mL
  Growth temperature: 37°C
  Growth strain: DH5alpha
  Copy number: High Copy
Gene/Insert
  Gene/Insert name: crRNAs targeting GFP and mCherry
  gRNA/shRNA sequence: sfGFP crRNA: CCTTCACCTTGTGGTGGAACAGAGAATTTG; mCherry crRNA: AGTTTGGCGGAGACCCACGCTTCATACGGA
  Species: Synthetic
  Promoter: Spy 1049
  Cloning method: Restriction Enzyme; 5′ cloning site Unknown (unknown if destroyed); 3′ cloning site Unknown (unknown if destroyed)
  Sequencing primers: 5′ TTACTTTGCAGGGCTTCCCAACC; 3′ TTTGATGCCTCTAGCACGCG
Terms and licenses: Academic/Nonprofit Terms; Industry Terms: Not Available to Industry
How to cite: pCRRNA-G14-R11 was a gift from David Bikard & Sven van Teeffelen (Addgene plasmid # 101811 ; http://n2t.net/addgene:101811 ; RRID:Addgene_101811)
