[The description below was written by a language model from this plasmid's Addgene catalogue record and pLannotate feature annotations shown in this document.]
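Description:
pCRRNA-G14-R11 is a small (about 2.9 kb) bacterial CRISPR plasmid built on the pCRRNAcos backbone and intended for CRISPR interference experiments in bacteria. It replicates from a high-copy ColE1/pUC-type origin and is selected with kanamycin through the neo (nptII) aminoglycoside phosphotransferase gene, which is followed by a lambda t0 terminator. A short Tn5 transposase fragment annotated upstream of neo is most likely a remnant of the resistance cassette's origin rather than a functional element. The backbone also carries a fragment of the lambda cos site, an element that allows packaging into phage lambda particles, which gives the backbone its name.

The payload is a minimal Streptococcus pyogenes CRISPR array. The native crRNA leader, recorded as the Spy 1049 promoter, sits ahead of three direct repeats that bracket two 30-nt spacers, one directed against sfGFP and one against mCherry. A tracrRNA sequence is annotated downstream of the array, supplying the partner RNA needed for crRNA maturation and loading into Cas9. An rrnB T1 terminator lies upstream of the leader on the opposite strand, probably insulating the array from neighbouring transcription. No Cas9 or dCas9 gene appears in the feature table, so the nuclease-dead protein must be provided by the host strain or another construct.

The stated purpose is to repress mCherry and GFP independently and at different strengths. The associated publication concerns tuning dCas9's ability to block transcription to obtain robust, low-noise knockdown of bacterial genes. The "G14" and "R11" in the name plausibly indicate the extent of guide–target complementarity for the green and red reporters, although the record does not say so explicitly.
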