Features (pLannotate 1.2.2; 11 found; start..end, strand, type, name):
     22..245     +  misc_feature   cos (fragment): lambda cos site; allows packaging into phage lambda particles
    260..346     -  terminator     rrnB T1 terminator: Escherichia coli rrnB; transcription terminator T1 from the E. coli rrnB gene
    376..507     +  misc_feature   crRNA leader: crRNA leader sequence for the Streptococcus pyogenes CRISPR/Cas system
    508..543     +  repeat_region  DR: direct repeat for the Streptococcus pyogenes CRISPR/Cas system
    574..609     +  repeat_region  DR: direct repeat for the Streptococcus pyogenes CRISPR/Cas system
    640..675     +  repeat_region  DR: direct repeat for the Streptococcus pyogenes CRISPR/Cas system
    796..874     +  misc_RNA       tracrRNA: trans-activating CRISPR RNA for the Streptococcus pyogenes CRISPR/Cas9 system
   1065..1184    +  CDS            tnpA (fragment): TN5P_ECOLX - Also known as tnp. Experimental evidence at protein level: Swiss-Prot protein existence level 1. Mediates transposition of transposon Tn5 by a 'cut and paste' mechanism. First, the monomeric transposase binds the 19 bp inverted DNA repeats flanking the transposon. Then, dimerization of the DNA- bound transposase creates a synaptic DNA complex. After nicking of the first DNA strand, excision of the transposon proceeds through a series of intermediates. The transposase then mediates the insertion of the transposon at a new site by strand transfer. The activity of the wild- type tran
   1216..2007    +  CDS            neo: KKA2_KLEPN - Also known as kan, nptII. Experimental evidence at protein level: Swiss-Prot protein existence level 1. Resistance to kanamycin, neomycin, paromomycin, ribostamycin, butirosin and gentamicin B. From Klebsiella pneumoniae.
   2041..2135    +  terminator     lambda t0 terminator: transcription terminator from phage lambda
   2223..2811    +  rep_origin     ori: high-copy-number ColE1/pMB1/pBR322/pUC origin of replication
>Addgene plasmid #101811 | pCRRNA-G14-R11 | addgene full sequence | sequence record 197176 | Addgene NGS Result
CGCTCGCCGCAGCCGAACGCCCCAAAAAGCCTCGCTTTCAGCACCTGTCGTTTCCTTTCTTTTCAGAGGG
TATTTTAAATAAAAACATTAAGTTATGACGAAGAAGAACGGAAACGCCTTAAACCGGAAAATTTTCATAA
ATAGCGAAAACCCGCGAGGTCGCCGCCCCGTAACCTGTCGGATCACCGGAAAGGACCCGTAAAGTGATAA
TGATTATCATCTACATATCACAACGTGCGTGGAGGGTCTAGGGCGGCGGATTTGTCCTACTCAGGAGAGC
GTTCACCGACAAACAACAGATAAAACGAAAGGCCCAGTCTTTCGACTGAGCCTTTCGTTTTATTTGATGC
CTCTAGCACGCGTACCATGGGATCCTATTTCTTAATAACTAAAAATATGGTATAATACTCTTAATAAATG
CAGTAATACAGGGGCTTTTCAAGACTGAAGTCTAGCTGAGACAAATAGTGCGATTACGAAATTTTTTAGA
CAAAAATAGTCTACGAGGTTTTAGAGCTATGCTGTTTTGAATGGTCCCAAAACCCTTCACCTTGTGGTGG
AACAGAGAATTTGGTTTTAGAGCTATGCTGTTTTGAATGGTCCCAAAACAGTTTGGCGGAGACCCACGCT
TCATACGGAGTTTTAGAGCTATGCTGTTTTGAATGGTCCCAAAACTTCAGCACACTGAGACTTGTTGAGT
TGAATTCATGAGTATTAAGTATTGTTTTATGGCTGATAAATTTCTTTGAATTTCTCCTTGATTATTTGTT
ATAAAAGTTATAAAATAATCTTGTTGGAACCATTCAAAACAGCATAGCAAGTTAAAATAAGGCTAGTCCG
TTATCAACTTGAAAAAGTGGCACCGAGTCGGTGCTTTTTTTGATACTTCTATTCTACTCTGACTGCAAAC
CAAAAAAACAAGCGCTTTCAAAACGCTTGTTTTATCATTTTTAGGGAAATTAATCTCTTAATCCTTTTAT
CATTCTACATTTAGGCGCTGCCATCTTAAGACGAAAGGGCCTCGTGATACGCCTATTTTTATAGGTTAAT
GTCATGATAATAATGGTTTCTTAGACGTCGGAATTGCCAGCTGGGGCGCCCTCTGGTAAGGTTGGGAAGC
CCTGCAAAGTAAACTGGATGGCTTTCTTGCCGCCAAGGATCTGATGGCGCAGGGGATCAAGATCTGATCA
AGAGACAGGATGAGGATCGTTTCGCATGATTGAACAAGATGGATTGCACGCAGGTTCTCCGGCCGCTTGG
GTGGAGAGGCTATTCGGCTATGACTGGGCACAACAGACAATCGGCTGCTCTGATGCCGCCGTGTTCCGGC
TGTCAGCGCAGGGGCGCCCGGTTCTTTTTGTCAAGACCGACCTGTCCGGTGCCCTGAATGAACTGCAGGA
CGAGGCAGCGCGGCTATCGTGGCTGGCCACGACGGGCGTTCCTTGCGCAGCTGTGCTCGACGTTGTCACT
GAAGCGGGAAGGGACTGGCTGCTATTGGGCGAAGTGCCGGGGCAGGATCTCCTGTCATCTCACCTTGCTC
CTGCCGAGAAAGTATCCATCATGGCTGATGCAATGCGGCGGCTGCATACGCTTGATCCGGCTACCTGCCC
ATTCGACCACCAAGCGAAACATCGCATCGAGCGAGCACGTACTCGGATGGAAGCCGGTCTTGTCGATCAG
GATGATCTGGACGAAGAGCATCAGGGGCTCGCGCCAGCCGAACTGTTCGCCAGGCTCAAGGCGCGCATGC
CCGACGGCGAGGATCTCGTCGTGACCCATGGCGATGCCTGCTTGCCGAATATCATGGTGGAAAATGGCCG
CTTTTCTGGATTCATCGACTGTGGCCGGCTGGGTGTGGCGGACCGCTATCAGGACATAGCGTTGGCTACC
CGTGATATTGCTGAAGAGCTTGGCGGCGAATGGGCTGACCGCTTCCTCGTGCTTTACGGTATCGCCGCTC
CCGATTCGCAGCGCATCGCCTTCTATCGCCTTCTTGACGAGTTCTTCTGAGCGGGACTCTGGGGTTCGAG
AGCTCGCTTGGACTCCTGTTGATAGATCCAGTAATGACCTCAGAACTCCATCTGGATTTGTTCAGAACGC
TCGGTTGCCGCCGGGCGTTTTTTATTGGTGAGAATCCAAGCACTAGTCATGACCAAAATCCCTTAACGTG
AGTTTTCGTTCCACTGAGCGTCAGACCCCGTAGAAAAGATCAAAGGATCTTCTTGAGATCCTTTTTTTCT
GCGCGTAATCTGCTGCTTGCAAACAAAAAAACCACCGCTACCAGCGGTGGTTTGTTTGCCGGATCAAGAG
CTACCAACTCTTTTTCCGAAGGTAACTGGCTTCAGCAGAGCGCAGATACCAAATACTGTCCTTCTAGTGT
AGCCGTAGTTAGGCCACCACTTCAAGAACTCTGTAGCACCGCCTACATACCTCGCTCTGCTAATCCTGTT
ACCAGTGGCTGCTGCCAGTGGCGATAAGTCGTGTCTTACCGGGTTGGACTCAAGACGATAGTTACCGGAT
AAGGCGCAGCGGTCGGGCTGAACGGGGGGTTCGTGCACACAGCCCAGCTTGGAGCGAACGACCTACACCG
AACTGAGATACCTACAGCGTGAGCTATGAGAAAGCGCCACGCTTCCCGAAGGGAGAAAGGCGGACAGGTA
TCCGGTAAGCGGCAGGGTCGGAACAGGAGAGCGCACGAGGGAGCTTCCAGGGGGAAACGCCTGGTATCTT
TATAGTCCTGTCGGGTTTCGCCACCTCTGACTTGAGCGTCGATTTTTGTGATGCTCGTCAGGGGGGCGGA
GCCTATGGAAAAACGCCAGCAACGCGGCCTTTTTACGGTTCCTGGCCTTTTGCTGGCCTTTTGCTCACAT
GTTCTTTCCTGCGTTATCCCCTGATTCTGTGGATAACCGTATTACCGCCTTTGAGTGAGCTGATAC
