LOCUS       Exported 2936 bp ds-DNA circular SYN 24-AUG-2017
DEFINITION  synthetic circular DNA
ACCESSION   .
VERSION     .
KEYWORDS    .
SOURCE      synthetic DNA construct
  ORGANISM  recombinant plasmid
REFERENCE   1 (bases 1 to 2936)
  AUTHORS   Bikard Lab
  TITLE     Direct Submission
  JOURNAL   Exported Aug 29, 2017 from SnapGene 4.0.3 http://www.snapgene.com
FEATURES             Location/Qualifiers
     source          1..2936
                     /organism="recombinant plasmid"
                     /mol_type="other DNA"
     primer_bind     1..18
                     /label=LC42
                     /note="ELZ2MutBB_R"
     primer_bind     73..92
                     /label=LC13
                     /note="pZS24-BB-R"
     primer_bind     complement(94..116)
                     /label=B377 pZ-F
                     /note="from pDB129 pZE21-CRISPR-bsaI"
     primer_bind     complement(103..125)
                     /label=B385
     CDS             209..1003
                     /codon_start=1
                     /label=kanR
                     /translation="MIEQDGLHAGSPAAWVERLFGYDWAQQTIGCSDAAVFRLSAQGRP
                     VLFVKTDLSGALNELQDEAARLSWLATTGVPCAAVLDVVTEAGRDWLLLGEVPGQDLLS
                     SHLAPAEKVSIMADAMRRLHTLDPATCPFDHQAKHRIERARTRMEAGLVDQDDLDEEHQ
                     GLAPAELFARLKARMPDGEDLVVTHGDACLPNIMVENGRFSGFIDCGRLGVADRYQDIA
                     LATRDIAEELGGEWADRFLVLYGIAAPDSQRIAFYRLLDEFF"
     misc_feature    1002..1031
                     /label=CBB CRISPR spapcer
                     /note="cut pELZ2mut1K backbone, cut pCRISPR, pZE21, pCRRNA
                     backbone "
     terminator      1034..1128
                     /label=lambda t0 terminator
                     /note="transcription terminator from phage lambda"
     rep_origin      1216..1804
                     /direction=RIGHT
                     /label=ori
                     /note="high-copy-number ColE1/pMB1/pBR322/pUC origin of
                     replication"
     primer_bind     complement(1285..1304)
                     /label=LC79
                     /note="ccdBspa_R"
     primer_bind     complement(1833..1850)
                     /label=LC99
                     /note="OriAspa_R"
     primer_bind     1904..1923
                     /label=B248
                     /note="VR"
     primer_bind     1911..1971
                     /label=LC75_CRRNAcos_R
     misc_feature    1951..2174
                     /label=Minimal lambda cos sequence
     primer_bind     1951..1971
                     /label=LC91
                     /note="Cas9cos_R"
     primer_bind     2074..2089
                     /label=B160
                     /note="rpsLsp-R"
     primer_bind     complement(2084..2099)
                     /label=LC118
                     /note="treF_F"
     misc_feature    2086..2097
                     /label=Lambda cos site
     primer_bind     complement(2153..2214)
                     /label=LC74_CRRNAcos_F
     primer_bind     complement(2153..2174)
                     /label=LC90
                     /note="Cas9cos_F"
     terminator      2189..2275
                     /gene="Escherichia coli rrnB"
                     /label=rrnB T1 terminator
                     /note="transcription terminator T1 from the E. coli rrnB
                     gene"
     primer_bind     2272..2291
                     /label=LC20
                     /note="Ku-Seq7-R"
     primer_bind     complement(2287..2305)
                     /label=LC41
                     /note="ELZ2mutBB_F"
     primer_bind     complement(2288..2304)
                     /label=LC11
                     /note="pZS24-BB-F"
     primer_bind     2289..2313
                     /label=LC102
                     /note="pITCRRNA_F"
     primer_bind     2299..2329
                     /label=B298 - BamHI-leader-F
                     /note="from pACYC184"
     CDS             2305..2334
                     /codon_start=2
                     /locus_tag="SPy_1049"
                     /old_locus_tag="SPy1049"
                     /product="hypothetical protein"
                     /label='SPy_1049
                     /note="Best Blastp hit = pir||T03910
                     UDP-glucuronosyltransferase homolog F39G3.1 -
                     Caenorhabditis elegans >gi|2291205|gb|AAB65327.1|
                     (AF016424) Similar to UDP-glucosyltransferase
                     [Caenorhabditis elegans]"
                     /note="hypothetical protein"
                     /db_xref="GI:13622196"
                     /protein_id="AAK33939.1"
                     /translation="IS**LKIWY"
     primer_bind     2358..2377
                     /label=D016
                     /note="pDB114 RSR F"
     primer_bind     complement(2414..2436)
                     /label=B220
                     /note="leader-sp1-R"
     primer_bind     2417..2467
                     /label=B690
                     /note="SpCRISPR-F"
     primer_bind     2426..2446
                     /label=B361
                     /note="(pTrc)-crispr-F"
     primer_bind     complement(2428..2538)
                     /label=D020
                     /note="Spa 2 R"
     primer_bind     2437..2532
                     /label=D003
                     /note="Spacer spa 1"
     primer_bind     2437..2532
                     /label=D004
                     /note="Spacer spa 2"
     misc_feature    2437..2468
                     /label=Repeat
                     /note="Repeat"
                     /note="Repeat"
     primer_bind     2437..2465
                     /label=D037
     primer_bind     2437..2461
                     /label=B259
                     /note="bgaA-sp1-F"
     primer_bind     2437..2459
                     /label=D035
                     /note="phiNM4 F"
     primer_bind     2437..2459
                     /label=B217
                     /note="srtA-sp1-F"
     primer_bind     2437..2459
                     /label=B219
                     /note="sp1-rep-F"
     primer_bind     2437..2459
                     /label=B684
                     /note="(protAsp)rep-F"
     primer_bind     2437..2459
                     /label=D025
                     /note="GyrA F pDB269"
     primer_bind     2437..2459
                     /label=D029
                     /note="hla 1 F pDB269"
     primer_bind     2437..2459
                     /label=D031
                     /note="hla 2 F pDB269"
     primer_bind     2437..2459
                     /label=B223
                     /note="Pyo-BsaIsp-F"
     primer_bind     2437..2458
                     /label=B321
                     /note="bsaI-sp-F"
     primer_bind     complement(2443..2472)
                     /label=B691
                     /note="SpCRISPR-R"
     primer_bind     complement(2444..2525)
                     /label=D038
                     /note="GG hla 2 R"
     primer_bind     complement(2448..2473)
                     /label=B260
                     /note="bgaA-sp1-R"
     primer_bind     complement(2449..2472)
                     /label=B224
                     /note="Pyo-BsaIsp-R"
     primer_bind     complement(2450..2473)
                     /label=D032
                     /note="hla 2 R pDB269"
     primer_bind     complement(2450..2473)
                     /label=D026
                     /note="GyrA R pDB269"
     primer_bind     complement(2450..2472)
                     /label=D030
                     /note="hla 1 R pDB269"
     primer_bind     complement(2450..2472)
                     /label=B685
                     /note="(protAsp)rep-R"
     primer_bind     complement(2450..2472)
                     /label=B218
                     /note="srtA-sp1-R"
     primer_bind     complement(2450..2472)
                     /label=D036
                     /note="phiNM4 R"
     primer_bind     2451..2531
                     /label=D037
     primer_bind     complement(2451..2472)
                     /label=D007
                     /note="spacer R"
     primer_bind     complement(2451..2472)
                     /label=B320
                     /note="bsaI-sp-R"
     primer_bind     complement(2456..2474)
                     /label=LC26
                     /note="ELZ1n2-R2"
     primer_bind     complement(2456..2473)
                     /label=B639
                     /note="mecA_dbsp3-R"
     primer_bind     complement(2456..2472)
                     /label=B657
                     /note="pUSA2_2sp"
     primer_bind     complement(2456..2472)
                     /label=B641
                     /note="sek_dbsp-R"
     primer_bind     2502..2533
                     /label=B690
                     /note="SpCRISPR-F"
     primer_bind     2503..2614
                     /label=D018
                     /note="Spa 1 F"
     primer_bind     2503..2614
                     /label=D019
                     /note="Spa 2 F"
     primer_bind     2503..2614
                     /label=D021
                     /note="arlR F"
     primer_bind     2503..2614
                     /label=D022
                     /note="arlS F"
     primer_bind     2503..2598
                     /label=D003
                     /note="Spacer spa 1"
     primer_bind     2503..2598
                     /label=D004
                     /note="Spacer spa 2"
     primer_bind     2503..2527
                     /label=B259
                     /note="bgaA-sp1-F"
     primer_bind     2503..2525
                     /label=D035
                     /note="phiNM4 F"
     primer_bind     2503..2525
                     /label=B217
                     /note="srtA-sp1-F"
     primer_bind     2503..2525
                     /label=B219
                     /note="sp1-rep-F"
     primer_bind     2503..2525
                     /label=B684
                     /note="(protAsp)rep-F"
     primer_bind     2503..2525
                     /label=D025
                     /note="GyrA F pDB269"
     primer_bind     2503..2525
                     /label=D029
                     /note="hla 1 F pDB269"
     primer_bind     2503..2525
                     /label=D031
                     /note="hla 2 F pDB269"
     primer_bind     2503..2525
                     /label=B223
                     /note="Pyo-BsaIsp-F"
     primer_bind     2503..2524
                     /label=B321
                     /note="bsaI-sp-F"
     primer_bind     complement(2509..2538)
                     /label=B691
                     /note="SpCRISPR-R"
     primer_bind     complement(2510..2591)
                     /label=D038
                     /note="GG hla 2 R"
     primer_bind     complement(2514..2573)
                     /label=B260
                     /note="bgaA-sp1-R"
     primer_bind     complement(2515..2540)
                     /label=B224
                     /note="Pyo-BsaIsp-R"
     primer_bind     complement(2516..2541)
                     /label=D030
                     /note="hla 1 R pDB269"
     primer_bind     complement(2516..2539)
                     /label=D036
                     /note="phiNM4 R"
     primer_bind     complement(2516..2538)
                     /label=D032
                     /note="hla 2 R pDB269"
     primer_bind     complement(2516..2538)
                     /label=D026
                     /note="GyrA R pDB269"
     primer_bind     complement(2516..2538)
                     /label=B685
                     /note="(protAsp)rep-R"
     primer_bind     complement(2516..2538)
                     /label=B218
                     /note="srtA-sp1-R"
     primer_bind     2517..2597
                     /label=D037
     primer_bind     complement(2517..2538)
                     /label=D007
                     /note="spacer R"
     primer_bind     complement(2517..2538)
                     /label=B320
                     /note="bsaI-sp-R"
     primer_bind     complement(2522..2540)
                     /label=B657
                     /note="pUSA2_2sp"
     primer_bind     complement(2522..2538)
                     /label=LC26
                     /note="ELZ1n2-R2"
     primer_bind     complement(2522..2538)
                     /label=B641
                     /note="sek_dbsp-R"
     primer_bind     complement(2522..2538)
                     /label=B639
                     /note="mecA_dbsp3-R"
     primer_bind     2568..2591
                     /label=D031
                     /note="hla 2 F pDB269"
     primer_bind     2568..2591
                     /label=B223
                     /note="Pyo-BsaIsp-F"
     primer_bind     2569..2599
                     /label=B690
                     /note="SpCRISPR-F"
     primer_bind     2569..2593
                     /label=B259
                     /note="bgaA-sp1-F"
     primer_bind     2569..2591
                     /label=D035
                     /note="phiNM4 F"
     primer_bind     2569..2591
                     /label=B217
                     /note="srtA-sp1-F"
     primer_bind     2569..2591
                     /label=B219
                     /note="sp1-rep-F"
     primer_bind     2569..2591
                     /label=B684
                     /note="(protAsp)rep-F"
     primer_bind     2569..2591
                     /label=D025
                     /note="GyrA F pDB269"
     primer_bind     2569..2591
                     /label=D029
                     /note="hla 1 F pDB269"
     primer_bind     2569..2590
                     /label=B321
                     /note="bsaI-sp-F"
     misc_feature    2570..2604
                     /label=Repeat
                     /note="Repeat"
                     /note="Repeat"
     primer_bind     complement(2575..2625)
                     /label=B691
                     /note="SpCRISPR-R"
     primer_bind     complement(2576..2604)
                     /label=D038
                     /note="GG hla 2 R"
     primer_bind     2580..2620
                     /label=B374
                     /note="rep_mut-F"
     primer_bind     complement(2580..2604)
                     /label=B260
                     /note="bgaA-sp1-R"
     primer_bind     complement(2581..2604)
                     /label=B224
                     /note="Pyo-BsaIsp-R"
     primer_bind     complement(2582..2605)
                     /label=B218
                     /note="srtA-sp1-R"
     primer_bind     complement(2582..2604)
                     /label=D032
                     /note="hla 2 R pDB269"
     primer_bind     complement(2582..2604)
                     /label=D030
                     /note="hla 1 R pDB269"
     primer_bind     complement(2582..2604)
                     /label=D026
                     /note="GyrA R pDB269"
     primer_bind     complement(2582..2604)
                     /label=B685
                     /note="(protAsp)rep-R"
     primer_bind     complement(2582..2604)
                     /label=D036
                     /note="phiNM4 R"
     primer_bind     complement(2583..2605)
                     /label=B320
                     /note="bsaI-sp-R"
     primer_bind     complement(2583..2604)
                     /label=D007
                     /note="spacer R"
     primer_bind     complement(2588..2604)
                     /label=LC26
                     /note="ELZ1n2-R2"
     primer_bind     complement(2588..2604)
                     /label=B657
                     /note="pUSA2_2sp"
     primer_bind     complement(2588..2604)
                     /label=B641
                     /note="sek_dbsp-R"
     primer_bind     complement(2588..2604)
                     /label=B639
                     /note="mecA_dbsp3-R"
     primer_bind     2604..2626
                     /label=Tracr F
     primer_bind     2605..2667
                     /label=LC35_tracrRNA_R
     misc_feature    2605..2639
                     /label=pre-tracr sequence
     primer_bind     complement(2607..2639)
                     /label=B299 - EcoRI-rep-R
                     /note="from pACYC184"
     primer_bind     complement(2607..2630)
                     /label=B527
                     /note="SphI-CRISPR-R"
     primer_bind     complement(2607..2630)
                     /label=B333
                     /note="(cat)-CRISPR-R"
     primer_bind     complement(2607..2630)
                     /label=B328
                     /note="(pC194)-cas9-R"
     misc_feature    2640..2810
                     /label=tracrRNA
                     /note="tracrRNA"
                     /note="tracrRNA"
     primer_bind     2723..2744
                     /label=B260
                     /note="bgaA-sp1-R"
     primer_bind     2723..2743
                     /label=B224
                     /note="Pyo-BsaIsp-R"
     primer_bind     2723..2742
                     /label=D032
                     /note="hla 2 R pDB269"
     primer_bind     2723..2742
                     /label=D030
                     /note="hla 1 R pDB269"
     primer_bind     2723..2742
                     /label=D026
                     /note="GyrA R pDB269"
     primer_bind     2723..2742
                     /label=B685
                     /note="(protAsp)rep-R"
     primer_bind     2723..2742
                     /label=B218
                     /note="srtA-sp1-R"
     primer_bind     2723..2742
                     /label=D036
                     /note="phiNM4 R"
     primer_bind     2723..2741
                     /label=D007
                     /note="spacer R"
     primer_bind     2723..2741
                     /label=B320
                     /note="bsaI-sp-R"
     primer_bind     complement(2731..2747)
                     /label=B259
                     /note="bgaA-sp1-F"
     primer_bind     complement(2733..2747)
                     /label=D035
                     /note="phiNM4 F"
     primer_bind     complement(2733..2747)
                     /label=B217
                     /note="srtA-sp1-F"
     primer_bind     complement(2733..2747)
                     /label=B219
                     /note="sp1-rep-F"
     primer_bind     complement(2733..2747)
                     /label=B684
                     /note="(protAsp)rep-F"
     primer_bind     complement(2733..2747)
                     /label=D025
                     /note="GyrA F pDB269"
     primer_bind     complement(2733..2747)
                     /label=D029
                     /note="hla 1 F pDB269"
     primer_bind     complement(2733..2747)
                     /label=D031
                     /note="hla 2 F pDB269"
     primer_bind     complement(2733..2747)
                     /label=B223
                     /note="Pyo-BsaIsp-F"
     primer_bind     complement(2734..2747)
                     /label=B321
                     /note="bsaI-sp-F"
     misc_feature    2811..2840
                     /label=post-tracr sequence
     primer_bind     complement(2818..2842)
                     /label=dCas9-tracr R
     primer_bind     complement(2818..2840)
                     /label=Tracr R
     primer_bind     2912..2934
                     /label=B254
                     /note="tracrRNA-R"
     primer_bind     complement(2916..2935)
                     /label=LC103
                     /note="pITCRRNA_R"
     primer_bind     complement(2919..22)
                     /label=LC36_tracrRNA_F
     primer_bind     2919..22
                     /label=LC34_pCRISPR_BB_R
ORIGIN
        1 aagacgaaag ggcctcgtga tacgcctatt tttataggtt aatgtcatga taataatggt
       61 ttcttagacg tcggaattgc cagctggggc gccctctggt aaggttggga agccctgcaa
      121 agtaaactgg atggctttct tgccgccaag gatctgatgg cgcaggggat caagatctga
      181 tcaagagaca ggatgaggat cgtttcgcat gattgaacaa gatggattgc acgcaggttc
      241 tccggccgct tgggtggaga ggctattcgg ctatgactgg gcacaacaga caatcggctg
      301 ctctgatgcc gccgtgttcc ggctgtcagc gcaggggcgc ccggttcttt ttgtcaagac
      361 cgacctgtcc ggtgccctga atgaactgca ggacgaggca gcgcggctat cgtggctggc
      421 cacgacgggc gttccttgcg cagctgtgct cgacgttgtc actgaagcgg gaagggactg
      481 gctgctattg ggcgaagtgc cggggcagga tctcctgtca tctcaccttg ctcctgccga
      541 gaaagtatcc atcatggctg atgcaatgcg gcggctgcat acgcttgatc cggctacctg
      601 cccattcgac caccaagcga aacatcgcat cgagcgagca cgtactcgga tggaagccgg
      661 tcttgtcgat caggatgatc tggacgaaga gcatcagggg ctcgcgccag ccgaactgtt
      721 cgccaggctc aaggcgcgca tgcccgacgg cgaggatctc gtcgtgaccc atggcgatgc
      781 ctgcttgccg aatatcatgg tggaaaatgg ccgcttttct ggattcatcg actgtggccg
      841 gctgggtgtg gcggaccgct atcaggacat agcgttggct acccgtgata ttgctgaaga
      901 gcttggcggc gaatgggctg accgcttcct cgtgctttac ggtatcgccg ctcccgattc
      961 gcagcgcatc gccttctatc gccttcttga cgagttcttc tgagcgggac tctggggttc
     1021 gagagctcgc ttggactcct gttgatagat ccagtaatga cctcagaact ccatctggat
     1081 ttgttcagaa cgctcggttg ccgccgggcg ttttttattg gtgagaatcc aagcactagt
     1141 catgaccaaa atcccttaac gtgagttttc gttccactga gcgtcagacc ccgtagaaaa
     1201 gatcaaagga tcttcttgag atcctttttt tctgcgcgta atctgctgct tgcaaacaaa
     1261 aaaaccaccg ctaccagcgg tggtttgttt gccggatcaa gagctaccaa ctctttttcc
     1321 gaaggtaact ggcttcagca gagcgcagat accaaatact gtccttctag tgtagccgta
     1381 gttaggccac cacttcaaga actctgtagc accgcctaca tacctcgctc tgctaatcct
     1441 gttaccagtg gctgctgcca gtggcgataa gtcgtgtctt accgggttgg actcaagacg
     1501 atagttaccg gataaggcgc agcggtcggg ctgaacgggg ggttcgtgca cacagcccag
     1561 cttggagcga acgacctaca ccgaactgag atacctacag cgtgagcatt gagaaagcgc
     1621 cacgcttccc gaagggagaa aggcggacag gtatccggta agcggcaggg tcggaacagg
     1681 agagcgcacg agggagcttc cagggggaaa cgcctggtat ctttatagtc ctgtcgggtt
     1741 tcgccacctc tgacttgagc gtcgattttt gtgatgctcg tcaggggggc ggagcctatg
     1801 gaaaaacgcc agcaacgcgg cctttttacg gttcctggcc ttttgctggc cttttgctca
     1861 catgttcttt cctgcgttat cccctgattc tgtggataac cgtattaccg cctttgagtg
     1921 agctgatacc gctcgccgca gccgaacgcc ccaaaaagcc tcgctttcag cacctgtcgt
     1981 ttcctttctt ttcagagggt attttaaata aaaacattaa gttatgacga agaagaacgg
     2041 aaacgcctta aaccggaaaa ttttcataaa tagcgaaaac ccgcgaggtc gccgccccgt
     2101 aacctgtcgg atcaccggaa aggacccgta aagtgataat gattatcatc tacatatcac
     2161 aacgtgcgtg gagggtctag ggcggcggat ttgtcctact caggagagcg ttcaccgaca
     2221 aacaacagat aaaacgaaag gcccagtctt tcgactgagc ctttcgtttt atttgatgcc
     2281 tctagcacgc gtaccatggg atcctatttc ttaataacta aaaatatggt ataatactct
     2341 taataaatgc agtaatacag gggcttttca agactgaagt ctagctgaga caaatagtgc
     2401 gattacgaaa ttttttagac aaaaatagtc tacgaggttt tagagctatg ctgttttgaa
     2461 tggtcccaaa acccttcacc ttgtggtgga acagagaatt tggttttaga gctatgctgt
     2521 tttgaatggt cccaaaacag tttggcggag acccacgctt catacggagt tttagagcta
     2581 tgctgttttg aatggtccca aaacttcagc acactgagac ttgttgagtt gaattcatga
     2641 gtattaagta ttgttttatg gctgataaat ttctttgaat ttctccttga ttatttgtta
     2701 taaaagttat aaaataatct tgttggaacc attcaaaaca gcatagcaag ttaaaataag
     2761 gctagtccgt tatcaacttg aaaaagtggc accgagtcgg tgcttttttt gatacttcta
     2821 ttctactctg actgcaaacc aaaaaaacaa gcgctttcaa aacgcttgtt ttatcatttt
     2881 tagggaaatt aatctcttaa tccttttatc attctacatt taggcgctgc catctt
//
